>Addgene plasmid #10969 | GST cdc25c | addgene partial sequence | sequence record 17937 | 10969 with pGEX5'
TCGGATCTGGAGTTCTGTTCCAGGGGCCCCTGGGATCCTCTACGGAACTCTTCTCATCCACAAGAGAGGA
AGGAAGCTCTGGCTCAGGACCCAGTTTTAGGTCTAATCAAAGGAAAATGTTAAACCTGCTCCTGGAGAGA
GACACTTCCTTTACCGTCTGTCCAGATGTCCCTAGAACTCCAGTGGGCAAATTTCTTGGTGATTCTGCAA
ACCTAAGCATTTTGTCTGGAGGAACCCCAAAATGTTGCCTCGATCTTTCGAATCTTAGCAGTGGGGAGAT
AACTGCCACTCAGCTTACCACTTCTGCAGACCTTGATGAAACTGGTCACCTGGATTCTTCAGGACTTCAG
GAAGTGCATTTAGCTGGGATGAATCATGACCAGCACCTAATGAAATGTAGCCCAGCACAGCTTCTTTGTA
GCACTCCGAATGGTTTGGACCGTGGCCATAGAAAGAGAGATGCAATGTGTAGTTCATCTGCAAATAAAGA
AAATGACAATGGAAACTTGGTGGACAGTGAAATGAAATATTTGGGCAGTCCCATTACTACTGTTCCAAAA
TTGGATAAAAATCCAAACCTAGGAGAAGACCAGGCAGAAGAGATTTCAGATGAATTAATGGAGTTTTCCC
TGAAAGATCAAGAAGCAAAGGTGAGCAGAAGTGGCCTATATCGCTCCCCGTCGATGCCAGAGAACTTGAA
CAGGCCAAGACTGAAGCAGGTGGAAAAATTCAAGGACAACACAATACCAGATAAAGTTAAAAAAAAGTAT
TTTTCTGGCCAAGGAAAGCTCAGGAAGGGCTTATGTTTAAAGAAGACAGTCTCTCTGTGTGACATTACTA
TCACTCAGATGCTGGAGGAAGATTCTAACCAGGGGCACCTGATTGGTGATTTTTCCAAGGTATGTGCGCT
GCCCAC
