[The description below was written by a language model from this plasmid's Addgene catalogue record.]
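Description:
GST cdc25c is a bacterial expression plasmid built on the commercial pGEX-6P-3 backbone (about 5 kb without insert), carrying a roughly 1.45 kb insert encoding human CDC25C. The insert was placed by restriction enzyme cloning downstream of the glutathione S-transferase coding sequence supplied by the backbone, so the product is an N-terminal GST–Cdc25C fusion protein. The plasmid is maintained at high copy number in standard E. coli cloning strains and is selected with ampicillin.

No feature table accompanies the record, so the regulatory elements are not itemised. As general background, pGEX-series vectors drive the GST fusion from an IPTG-inducible tac promoter with a plasmid-borne lacI repressor gene, and the 6P variants place a PreScission protease recognition site between GST and the cloning site so the tag can be removed after purification. The GST moiety allows one-step affinity capture of the fusion on glutathione resin and also serves as a handle for pull-down assays.

CDC25C is a dual-specificity phosphatase that activates the cyclin B–Cdk1 complex to promote entry into mitosis. The associated publication concerns redox regulation of Cdc25C, which suggests the construct was used to produce recombinant protein for biochemical study of how oxidation affects the phosphatase. The record does not specify which isoform or exact residue range is encoded, nor whether any mutations are present. The cdc25C sequence itself was obtained from another laboratory's plasmid.
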