Addgene plasmid #10969: GST cdc25c
Depositing lab: Toren Finkel. Depositing organization: National Heart, Lung, and Blood Institute (NHLBI). Publication: Redox regulation of Cdc25C. Savitsky PA, Finkel T. J Biol Chem. 2002 Jun 7. 277(23):20535-40. 10.1074/jbc.M201589200 PubMed 11925443.
Backbone
  Vector backbone: pGEX-6P-3
  Backbone manufacturer: Amersham Biosciences
  Backbone size w/o insert (bp): 4983
  Vector type: Bacterial Expression
Growth in bacteria
  Bacterial resistance: Ampicillin, 100 μg/mL
  Growth temperature: 37°C
  Growth strain: DH5alpha
  Copy number: High Copy
Gene/Insert
  Gene/Insert name: cdc25c
  Species: H. sapiens (human)
  Insert size (bp): 1450
  Entrez Gene: CDC25C (a.k.a. CDC25, PPP1R60)
  Tag / fusion protein: GST (N terminal on backbone)
  Cloning method: Restriction Enzyme
  Sequencing primers: 5′ pGEX 5'
Resource information
  A portion of this plasmid was derived from a plasmid made by: cdc25C was a gift from Dr. Helen Piwnica-Worms
Terms and licenses: Academic/Nonprofit Terms; Industry Terms: Not Available to Industry
How to cite: GST cdc25c was a gift from Toren Finkel (Addgene plasmid # 10969 ; http://n2t.net/addgene:10969 ; RRID:Addgene_10969)
